>Addgene plasmid #154645 | pEPYC1CB0178 | depositor full sequence | sequence record 299575 | pEPYC1CB0178 sequence 7351 bps
GCAATTGTCTTCTGCACGAAGTGGTTTAAACTATCAGTGTTTGACAGGATATATTGGCGGGTAAACCTAA
GAGAAAAGAGCGTTTATTAGAATAATCGGATATTTAAAAGGGCGTGAAAAGGTTTATCCGTTCGTCCATT
TGTATGTGCATGCCAACCACAGGGTTCCCCAGATCAGGCGCTGGCTGCTGAACCCCCAGCCGGAACTGAC
CCCACAAGGCCCTAGCGTTTGCAATGCACCAGGTCATCATTGACCCAGGCGTGTTCCACCAGGCCGCTGC
CTCGCAACTCTTCGCAGGCTTCGCCGACCTGCTCGCGCCACTTCTTCACGCGGGTGGAATCCGATCCGCA
CATGAGGCGGAAGGTTTCCAGCTTGAGCGGGTACGGCTCCCGGTGCGAGCTGAAATAGTCGAACATCCGT
CGGGCCGTCGGCGACAGCTTGCGGTACTTCTCCCATATGAATTTCGTGTAGTGGTCGCCAGCAAACAGCA
CGACGATTTCCTCGTCGATCAGGACCTGGCAACGGGACGTTTTCTTGCCACGGTCCAGGACGCGGAAGCG
GTGCAGCAGCGACACCGATTCCAGGTGCCCAACGCGGTCGGACGTGAAGCCCATCGCCGTCGCCTGTAGG
CGCGACAGGCATTCCTCGGCCTTCGTGTAATACCGGCCATTGATCGACCAGCCCAGGTCCTGGCAAAGCT
CGTAGAACGTGAAGGTGATCGGCTCGCCGATAGGGGTGCGCTTCGCGTACTCCAACACCTGCTGCCACAC
CAGTTCGTCATCGTCGGCCCGCAGCTCGACGCCGGTGTAGGTGATCTTCACGTCCTTGTTGACGTGGAAA
ATGACCTTGTTTTGCAGCGCCTCGCGCGGGATTTTCTTGTTGCGCGTGGTGAACAGGGCAGAGCGGGCCG
TGTCGTTTGGCATCGCTCGCATCGTGTCCGGCCACGGCGCAATATCGAACAAGGAAAGCTGCATTTCCTT
GATCTGCTGCTTCGTGTGTTTCAGCAACGCGGCCTGCTTGGCCTCGCTGACCTGTTTTGCCAGGTCCTCG
CCGGCGGTTTTTCGCTTCTTGGTCGTCATAGTTCCTCGCGTGTCGATGGTCATCGACTTCGCCAAACCTG
CCGCCTCCTGTTCAAGACGACGCGAACGCTCCACGGCGGCCGATGGCGCGGGCAGGGCAGGGGGAGCCAG
TTGCACGCTGTCGCGCTCGATCTTGGCCGTAGCTTGCTGGACCATCGAGCCGACGGACTGGAAGGTTTCG
CGGGGCGCACGCATGACGGTGCGGCTTGCGATGGTTTCGGCATCCTCGGCGGAAAACCCCGCGTCGATCA
GTTCTTGCCTGTATGCCTTCCGGTCAAACGTCCGATTCATTCACCCTCCTTGCGGGATTGCCCCGACTCA
CGCCGGGGCAATGTGCCCTTATTCCTGATTTGACCCGCCTGGTGCCTTGGTGTCCAGATAATCCACCTTA
TCGGCAATGAAGTCGGTCCCGTAGACCGTCTGGCCGTCCTTCTCGTACTTGGTATTCCGAATCTTGCCCT
GCACGAATACCAGCGACCCCTTGCCCAAATACTTGCCGTGGGCCTCGGCCTGAGAGCCAAAACACTTGAT
GCGGAAGAAGTCGGTGCGCTCCTGCTTGTCGCCGGCATCGTTGCGCCACATCTAGGATCTGCCAGGAACC
GTAAAAAGGCCGCGTTGCTGGCGTTTTTCCATAGGCTCCGCCCCCCTGACGAGCATCACAAAAATCGACG
CTCAAGTCAGAGGTGGCGAAACCCGACAGGACTATAAAGATACCAGGCGTTTCCCCCTGGAAGCTCCCTC
GTGCGCTCTCCTGTTCCGACCCTGCCGCTTACCGGATACCTGTCCGCCTTTCTCCCTTCGGGAAGCGTGG
CGCTTTCTCATAGCTCACGCTGTAGGTATCTCAGTTCGGTGTAGGTCGTTCGCTCCAAGCTGGGCTGTGT
GCACGAACCCCCCGTTCAGCCCGACCGCTGCGCCTTATCCGGTAACTATCGTCTTGAGTCCAACCCGGTA
AGACACGACTTATCGCCACTGGCAGCAGCCACTGGTAACAGGATTAGCAGAGCGAGGTATGTAGGCGGTG
CTACAGAGTTCTTGAAGTGGTGGCCTAACTACGGCTACACTAGAAGAACAGTATTTGGTATCTGCGCTCT
GCTGAAGCCAGTTACCTTCGGAAAAAGAGTTGGTAGCTCTTGATCCGGCAAACAAACCACCGCTGGTAGC
GGTGGTTTTTTTGTTTGCAAGCAGCAGATTACGCGCAGAAAAAAAGGATCTCAAGAAGATCCTTTGATCT
TTTCTACGGGGTCTGACGCTCAGTGGAACGAAAACTCACGTTAAGGGATTTTGGTCATGAGATTATCAAA
AAGGATCTTCACCTAGATCCTTTTAAATTAAAAATGAAGTTTTAAATCAATCTAAAGTATATATGAGTAA
ACTTGGTCTGACAGTTACCAATGCTTAATCAGTGAGGCACCTATCTCAGCGATCTGTCTATTTCGTTCAT
CCATAGTTGCCTGACTCCCCGTCGTGTAGATAACTACGATACGGGAGGGCTTACCATCTGGCCCCAGTGC
TGCAATGATACCGCGAGAACCACGCTCACCGGCTCCAGATTTATCAGCAATAAACCAGCCAGCCGGAAGG
GCCGAGCGCAGAAGTGGTCCTGCAACTTTATCCGCCTCCATCCAGTCTATTAATTGTTGCCGGGAAGCTA
GAGTAAGTAGTTCGCCAGTTAATAGTTTGCGCAACGTTGTTGCCATTGCTACAGGCATCGTGGTGTCACG
CTCGTCGTTTGGTATGGCTTCATTCAGCTCCGGTTCCCAACGATCAAGGCGAGTTACATGATCCCCCATG
TTGTGCAAAAAAGCGGTTAGCTCCTTCGGTCCTCCGATCGTTGTCAGAAGTAAGTTGGCCGCAGTGTTAT
CACTCATGGTTATGGCAGCACTGCATAATTCTCTTACTGTCATGCCATCCGTAAGATGCTTTTCTGTGAC
TGGTGAGTACTCAACCAAGTCATTCTGAGAATAGTGTATGCGGCGACCGAGTTGCTCTTGCCCGGCGTCA
ATACGGGATAATACCGCGCCACATAGCAGAACTTTAAAAGTGCTCATCATTGGAAAACGTTCTTCGGGGC
GAAAACTCTCAAGGATCTTACCGCTGTTGAGATCCAGTTCGATGTAACCCACTCGTGCACCCAACTGATC
TTCAGCATCTTTTACTTTCACCAGCGTTTCTGGGTGAGCAAAAACAGGAAGGCAAAATGCCGCAAAAAAG
GGAATAAGGGCGACACGGAAATGTTGAATACTCATACTCTTCCTTTTTCAATATTATTGAAGCATTTATC
AAGGTTATTGTCTCATGAGCGGATACATATTTGAATGTATTTAGAAAAATAAACAAATAGGGGTTCCGCG
CACGAATTGGCCAGCGCTGCCATTTTTGGGGTGAGGCCGTTCGCGGCCGAGGGGCGCAGCCCCTGGGGGG
ATGGGAGGCCCGCGTTAGCGGGCCGGGAGGGTTCGAGAAGGGGGGGCACCCCCCTTCGGCGTGCGCGGTC
ACGCGCACAGGGCGCAGCCCTGGTTAAAAACAAGGTTTATAAATATTGGTTTAAAAGCAGGTTAAAAGAC
AGGTTAGCGGTGGCCGAAAAACGGGCGGAAACCCTTGCAAATGCTGGATTTTCTGCCTGTGGACAGCCCC
TCAAATGTCAATAGGTGCGCCCCTCATCTGTCAGCACTCTGCCCCTCAAGTGTCAAGGATCGCGCCCCTC
ATCTGTCAGTAGTCGCGCCCCTCAAGTGTCAATACCGCAGGGCACTTATCCCCAGGCTTGTCCACATCAT
CTGTGGGAAACTCGCGTAAAATCAGGCGTTTTCGCCGATTTGCGAGGCTGGCCAGCTCCACGTCGCCGGC
CGAAATCGAGCCTGCCCCTCATCTGTCAACGCCGCGCCGGGTGAGTCGGCCCCTCAAGTGTCAACGTCCG
CCCCTCATCTGTCAGTGAGGGCCAAGTTTTCCGCGAGGTATCCACAACGCCGGCGGCCGCGGTGTCTCGC
ACACGGCTTCGACGGCGTTTCTGGCGCGTTTGCAGGGCCATAGACGGCCGCCAGCCCAGCGGCGAGGGCA
ACCAGCCCGGTGAGCGTCGCAAAGGAGATCCTGATCTGACTGATGGGCTGCCTGTATCGAGTGGTGATTT
TGTGCCGAGCTGCCGGTCGGGGAGCTGTTGGCTGGCTGGTGGCAGGATATATTGTGGTGTAAACAAATTG
ACGCTTAGACAACTTAATAACACATTGCGGACGTTTTTAATGTACTGGGGTGGATGCAGTGGGCCCCACT
CTGTGAAGACAATGCCGAATTCGGATCCGGAGTGGAAGATTCAGAAAATCTCCATCAACAAATAATCCAA
GTAAGGATTAATGGATTGATCAACATCCTTACCGCTATGGGTAAGATTGATGAAAAGTCAAAAACAAAAA
TCAATTATGCACACCAGCATGTGTTGATCACCAGCTATTGTGGGACACCAATTTCGTCCACAGACATCAA
CATCTTATCGTCCTTTGAAGATAAGATAATAATGTTGAAGATAAGACTAAAACATTGCTTTGTCAAAAGC
TAAAAAAGATGATGCCCGACAGCCACTTGTGTGAAGCATGTGAAGCCGGTCCCTCCACTAAGAAAATTAG
TGAAGCATCTTCCAGTGGTCCCTCCACTCACAGCTCAATCAGTGAGCAACAGGACGAAGGAAATGACGTA
AGCCATGACGTCTAATCCCACAAGAATTTCCTTATATAAGGAACACAAATCAGAAGGTACTGTATTTTTA
CAACAATTACCAACAACAACAAACAACAAACAACATTACAATTACTATTTACAATTACAATGGAGGACGC
CAAAAACATAAAGAAAGGCCCGGCGCCATTCTATCCGCTGGAAGATGGAACCGCTGGAGAGCAACTGCAT
AAGGCTATGAAGAGATACGCCCTGGTTCCTGGAACAATTGCTTTTACAGATGCACATATCGAGGTGGACA
TCACTTACGCTGAGTACTTCGAAATGTCCGTTCGGTTGGCAGAAGCTATGAAACGATATGGGCTGAATAC
AAATCACAGAATCGTCGTATGCAGTGAAAACTCTCTTCAATTCTTTATGCCGGTGTTGGGCGCGTTATTT
ATCGGAGTTGCAGTTGCGCCCGCGAACGACATTTATAATGAACGTGAATTGCTCAACAGTATGGGCATTT
CGCAGCCTACCGTGGTGTTCGTTTCCAAAAAGGGGTTGCAAAAAATTTTGAACGTGCAAAAAAAGCTCCC
AATCATCCAAAAAATTATTATCATGGATTCTAAAACGGATTACCAGGGATTTCAGTCGATGTACACGTTC
GTCACATCTCATCTACCTCCCGGTTTTAATGAATACGATTTTGTGCCAGAGTCCTTCGATAGGGACAAGA
CAATTGCACTGATCATGAACTCCTCTGGATCTACTGGTCTGCCTAAAGGTGTCGCTCTGCCTCATAGAAC
TGCCTGCGTGAGATTCTCGCATGCCAGAGATCCTATTTTTGGCAATCAAATCATTCCGGATACTGCGATT
TTAAGTGTTGTTCCATTCCATCACGGTTTTGGAATGTTTACTACACTCGGATATTTGATATGTGGATTTC
GAGTCGTCTTAATGTATAGATTTGAAGAAGAACTGTTTCTGAGGAGCCTTCAGGATTACAAGATTCAAAG
TGCGCTGCTGGTGCCAACCCTATTCTCCTTCTTCGCCAAAAGCACTCTGATTGACAAATACGATTTATCT
AATTTACACGAAATTGCTTCTGGTGGCGCTCCCCTCTCTAAGGAAGTCGGGGAAGCGGTTGCCAAGAGGT
TCCATCTGCCAGGTATCAGGCAAGGATATGGGCTCACTGAGACTACATCAGCTATTCTGATTACACCCGA
GGGGGATGATAAACCGGGCGCGGTCGGTAAAGTTGTTCCATTTTTTGAAGCGAAGGTTGTGGATCTGGAT
ACCGGGAAAACGCTGGGCGTTAATCAAAGAGGCGAACTGTGTGTGAGAGGTCCTATGATTATGTCCGGTT
ATGTAAACAATCCGGAAGCGACCAACGCCTTGATTGACAAGGATGGATGGCTACATTCTGGAGACATAGC
TTACTGGGACGAGGACGAACACTTCTTCATCGTTGACCGCCTGAAGTCTCTGATTAAGTACAAAGGCTAT
CAGGTGGCTCCCGCTGAATTGGAATCCATCTTGCTCCAACACCCCAACATCTTCGACGCAGGTGTCGCAG
GTCTGCCCGACGATGACGCCGGTGAACTTCCCGCCGCCGTTGTTGTTTTGGAGCACGGAAAGACGATGAC
GGAAAAAGAGATCGTGGATTACGTCGCCAGTCAAGTAACAACCGCGAAAAAGTTGCGCGGAGGAGTTGTG
TTTGTGGACGAAGTACCGAAAGGTCTTACCGGAAAACTCGACGCAAGAAAAATCAGAGAGATCCTCATAA
AGGCCAAGAAGGGCGGAAAGATCGCCGTGGGTTCGGATTATAAGGACCATGACGGAGACTATAAGGACCA
TGACCTCGACGCTGCAGCAGCGGATTATAAGGACGATGACGATAAGTGAGCTTGTCCTGCTTTAATGAGA
TATGCGAGAAGCCTATGATCGCATGATATTTGCTTTCAATTCTGTTGTGCACGTTGTAAAAAACCTGAGC
ATGTGTAGCTCAGATCCTTACCGCCGGTTTCGGTTCATTCTAATGAATATATCACCCGTTACTATCGTAT
TTTTATGAATAATATTCTCCGTTCAATTTACTGATTGTACCCTACTACTTATATGTACAATATTAAAATG
AAAACAATATATTGTGCTGAATAGGTTTATAGCGACATCTATGATAGAGCGCCACAATAACAAACAATTG
CGTTTTATTATTACAAATCCAATTTTAAAAAAAGCGGCAGAACCGGTCAAACCTAAAAGACTGATTACAT
AAATCTTATTCAAATTTCAAAAGTGCCCCAGGGGCTAGTATCTACGACACACCGAGCGGCGAACTAATAA
CGCTCACTGAAGGGAACTCCGGTTCCCCGCCGGCGCGCATGGGTGAGATTCCTTGAAGTTGAGTATTGGC
CGTCCGCTCTACCGAAAGTTACGGGCACCATTCAACCCGGTCCAGCACGGCGGCCGGGTAACCGACTTGC
TGCCCCGAGAATTATGCAGCATTTTTTTGGTGTATGTGGGCCCCAAATGAAGTGCAGGTCAAACCTTGAC
AGTGACGACAAATCGTTGGGCGGGTCCAGGGCGAATTTTGCGACAACATGTCGAGGCTCAGCAGGACCGC
T
Features (pLannotate 1.2.2; 11 found; start..end, strand, type, name):
     42..66      +  misc_feature   RB T-DNA repeat: right border repeat from nopaline C58 T-DNA
    178..198     -  CDS            TetR (fragment): tetracycline resistance regulatory protein; tetR
    225..1370    -  CDS            trfA: TRFA_ECOLX - Experimental evidence at protein level: Swiss-Prot protein existence level 1. Also involved in plasmid copy number control, promoting intermolecular coupling of protein bound iterons at oriV, which inhibits replication initiation. From Escherichia coli.
   1706..2294    -  rep_origin     ori: high-copy-number ColE1/pMB1/pBR322/pUC origin of replication
   2465..3325    -  CDS            AmpR: β-lactamase; bla; confers resistance to ampicillin, carbenicillin, and related antibiotics
   3326..3430    -  promoter       AmpR promoter: bla
   3517..4148    -  rep_origin     oriV: incP origin of replication
   4240..4264    +  misc_feature   LB T-DNA repeat: left border repeat from nopaline C58 T-DNA
   4833..4888    +  misc_feature   TMV Ω: translational enhancer from the tobacco mosaic virus 5'-leader sequence (Gallie et al., 1988)
   4890..6539    +  CDS            luciferase: firefly luciferase; luc+; enhanced luc+ version of the luciferase gene
   6637..7344    +  terminator     OCS terminator: octopine synthase terminator
