[The description below was written by a language model from this plasmid's Addgene catalogue record and pLannotate feature annotations shown in this document.]
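Description:
pEPYC1CB0178 is a MoClo (Golden Gate modular cloning) Level 1 construct built in the pICH47732 acceptor backbone and carrying a single firefly luciferase reporter transcription unit for plant synthetic biology. The 7,351 nt plasmid has the architecture of a binary vector. Nopaline-type left and right T-DNA border repeats flank the cargo, and the backbone combines a high-copy ColE1/pUC-type origin for E. coli with the broad-host-range incP oriV and its replication initiator gene trfA, which would support maintenance in Agrobacterium. Selection in bacteria is by ampicillin, through the bla gene and its native promoter. A very short TetR fragment is also annotated and appears to be a backbone remnant rather than a functional element. The cassette was assembled through BsaI sites that were destroyed during cloning, as is usual for Golden Gate assembly.

The insert is described as MMV(ΔTCP2)::TMV::LucF::Flag::ocsT. The promoter is a variant of the MMV promoter, and the name suggests that a TCP2-related element has been deleted. It is not annotated in the feature table, but presumably lies in the unannotated stretch between the left border and the leader. Downstream come the tobacco mosaic virus Ω 5′ leader, which acts as a translational enhancer, the luc+ firefly luciferase coding sequence, a Flag tag named in the catalogue entry but not picked up by the annotation, and the octopine synthase terminator. The record gives the purpose only as a luciferase reporter. In the context of work on rational design of minimal synthetic plant promoters, the construct is suited to measuring how the promoter alteration affects expression strength. As a Level 1 module, it could also be combined with other transcription units in higher-level MoClo assemblies.
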