Addgene plasmid #154645: pEPYC1CB0178
Purpose: MoClo Level 1 luciferase reporter
Depositing lab: Nicola Patron. Depositing organization: Earlham Institute. Publication: Rational design of minimal synthetic promoters for plants. Cai YM, Kallam K, Tidd H, Gendarini G, Salzman A, Patron NJ. Nucleic Acids Res. 2020 Aug 28. pii: 5897334. doi: 10.1093/nar/gkaa682. PubMed 32856047.
Backbone
  Vector backbone: pICH47732
  Vector type: Synthetic Biology
Growth in bacteria
  Bacterial resistance: Ampicillin, 100 μg/mL
  Growth temperature: 37°C
  Growth strain: NEB Stable
  Copy number: High Copy
Gene/Insert
  Gene/Insert name: MMV(ΔTCP2) Firefly luciferase expression cassette [MMV(ΔTCP2)::TMV::LucF::Flag::ocsT]
  Species: Synthetic
  Cloning method: Restriction Enzyme; 5′ cloning site BsaI (destroyed during cloning); 3′ cloning site BsaI (destroyed during cloning)
Terms and licenses: Academic/Nonprofit Terms; Industry Terms: Not Available to Industry
Depositor comments: Please visit https://www.biorxiv.org/content/10.1101/2020.05.14.095406v1 for bioRxiv preprint.
How to cite: pEPYC1CB0178 was a gift from Nicola Patron (Addgene plasmid # 154645 ; http://n2t.net/addgene:154645 ; RRID:Addgene_154645)
